>Addgene plasmid #162725 | pX330 NC-FKBP-Cas9 | addgene full sequence | sequence record 320072 | Addgene NGS Result
GAGGGCCTATTTCCCATGATTCCTTCATATTTGCATATACGATACAAGGCTGTTAGAGAGATAATTGGAA
TTAATTTGACTGTAAACACAAAGATATTAGTACAAAATACGTGACGTAGAAAGTAATAATTTCTTGGGTA
GTTTGCAGTTTTAAAATTATGTTTTAAAATGGACTATCATATGCTTACCGTAACTTGAAAGTATTTCGAT
TTCTTGGCTTTATATATCTTGTGGAAAGGACGAAACACCGGGTCTTCGAGAAGACCTGTTTTAGAGCTAG
AAATAGCAAGTTAAAATAAGGCTAGTCCGTTATCAACTTGAAAAAGTGGCACCGAGTCGGTGCTTTTTTG
TTTTAGAGCTAGAAATAGCAAGTTAAAATAAGGCTAGTCCGTTTTTAGCGCGTGCGCCAATTCTGCAGAC
AAATGGCTCTAGAGGTACCCGTTACATAACTTACGGTAAATGGCCCGCCTGGCTGACCGCCCAACGACCC
CCGCCCATTGACGTCAATAGTAACGCCAATAGGGACTTTCCATTGACGTCAATGGGTGGAGTATTTACGG
TAAACTGCCCACTTGGCAGTACATCAAGTGTATCATATGCCAAGTACGCCCCCTATTGACGTCAATGACG
GTAAATGGCCCGCCTGGCATTGTGCCCAGTACATGACCTTATGGGACTTTCCTACTTGGCAGTACATCTA
CGTATTAGTCATCGCTATTACCATGGTCGAGGTGAGCCCCACGTTCTGCTTCACTCTCCCCATCTCCCCC
CCCTCCCCACCCCCAATTTTGTATTTATTTATTTTTTAATTATTTTGTGCAGCGATGGGGGCGAGGGGCG
GGGCGGGGCGAGGCGGRGAGGKGCGGCGGCAGCCAATCAGAGCGGCGCGCTCCGAAAGTTTCCTTTTATG
GCGAGGCGGCGGCGGCGGCGGCCCTATAAAAAGCGAAGCGCGCGGCGGGCGGGAGTCGCTGCGCGCTGCC
TTCGCCCCGTGCCCCGCTCCGCCGCCGCCTCGCGCCGCCCGCCCCGGCTCTGACTGACCGCGTTACTCCC
ACAGGTGAGCGGGCGGGACGGCCCTTCTCCTCCGGGCTGTAATTAGCTGAGCAAGAGGTAAGGGTTTAAG
GGATGGTTGGTTGGTGGGGTATTAATGTTTAATTACCTGGAGCACCTGCCTGAAATCACTTTTTTTCAGG
TTGGACCGGTGCCACCATGGACTATAAGGACCACGACGGAGACTACAAGGATCATGATATTGATTACAAA
GACGATGACGATAAGATGGCCCCAAAGAAGAAGCGGAAGGTCGGTATCCACGGAGTCCCAGCAGCCGGAT
CCGGAGTGCAGGTGGAAACCATCTCCCCAGGAGACGGGCGCACCTTCCCCAAGCGCGGCCAGACCTGCGT
GGTGCACTACACCGGGATGCTTGAAGATGGAAAGAAAGTTGATTCCTCCCGGGACAGAAACAAGCCCTTT
AAGTTTATGCTAGGCAAGCAGGAGGTGATCCGAGGCTGGGAAGAAGGGGTTGCCCAGATGAGTGTGGGTC
AGAGAGCCAAACTGACTATATCTCCAGATTATGCCTATGGTGCCACTGGGCACCCAGGCATCATCCCACC
ACATGCCACTCTCGTCTTCGATGTGGAGCTTCTAAAACTGGAAGACAAGAAGTACAGCATCGGCCTGGAC
ATCGGCACCAACTCTGTGGGCTGGGCCGTGATCACCGACGAGTACAAGGTGCCCAGCAAGAAATTCAAGG
TGCTGGGCAACACCGACCGGCACAGCATCAAGAAGAACCTGATCGGAGCCCTGCTGTTCGACAGCGGCGA
AACAGCCGAGGCCACCCGGCTGAAGAGAACCGCCAGAAGAAGATACACCAGACGGAAGAACCGGATCTGC
TATCTGCAAGAGATCTTCAGCAACGAGATGGCCAAGGTGGACGACAGCTTCTTCCACAGACTGGAAGAGT
CCTTCCTGGTGGAAGAGGATAAGAAGCACGAGCGGCACCCCATCTTCGGCAACATCGTGGACGAGGTGGC
CTACCACGAGAAGTACCCCACCATCTACCACCTGAGAAAGAAACTGGTGGACAGCACCGACAAGGCCGAC
CTGCGGCTGATCTATCTGGCCCTGGCCCACATGATCAAGTTCCGGGGCCACTTCCTGATCGAGGGCGACC
TGAACCCCGACAACAGCGACGTGGACAAGCTGTTCATCCAGCTGGTGCAGACCTACAACCAGCTGTTCGA
GGAAAACCCCATCAACGCCAGCGGCGTGGACGCCAAGGCCATCCTGTCTGCCAGACTGAGCAAGAGCAGA
CGGCTGGAAAATCTGATCGCCCAGCTGCCCGGCGAGAAGAAGAATGGCCTGTTCGGAAACCTGATTGCCC
TGAGCCTGGGCCTGACCCCCAACTTCAAGAGCAACTTCGACCTGGCCGAGGATGCCAAACTGCAGCTGAG
CAAGGACACCTACGACGACGACCTGGACAACCTGCTGGCCCAGATCGGCGACCAGTACGCCGACCTGTTT
CTGGCCGCCAAGAACCTGTCCGACGCCATCCTGCTGAGCGACATCCTGAGAGTGAACACCGAGATCACCA
AGGCCCCCCTGAGCGCCTCTATGATCAAGAGATACGACGAGCACCACCAGGACCTGACCCTGCTGAAAGC
TCTCGTGCGGCAGCAGCTGCCTGAGAAGTACAAAGAGATTTTCTTCGACCAGAGCAAGAACGGCTACGCC
GGCTACATTGACGGCGGAGCCAGCCAGGAAGAGTTCTACAAGTTCATCAAGCCCATCCTGGAAAAGATGG
ACGGCACCGAGGAACTGCTCGTGAAGCTGAACAGAGAGGACCTGCTGCGGAAGCAGCGGACCTTCGACAA
CGGCAGCATCCCCCACCAGATCCACCTGGGAGAGCTGCACGCCATTCTGCGGCGGCAGGAAGATTTTTAC
CCATTCCTGAAGGACAACCGGGAAAAGATCGAGAAGATCCTGACCTTCCGCATCCCCTACTACGTGGGCC
CTCTGGCCAGGGGAAACAGCAGATTCGCCTGGATGACCAGAAAGAGCGAGGAAACCATCACCCCCTGGAA
CTTCGAGGAAGTGGTGGACAAGGGCGCTTCCGCCCAGAGCTTCATCGAGCGGATGACCAACTTCGATAAG
AACCTGCCCAACGAGAAGGTGCTGCCCAAGCACAGCCTGCTGTACGAGTACTTCACCGTGTATAACGAGC
TGACCAAAGTGAAATACGTGACCGAGGGAATGAGAAAGCCCGCCTTCCTGAGCGGCGAGCAGAAAAAGGC
CATCGTGGACCTGCTGTTCAAGACCAACCGGAAAGTGACCGTGAAGCAGCTGAAAGAGGACTACTTCAAG
AAAATCGAGTGCTTCGACTCCGTGGAAATCTCCGGCGTGGAAGATCGGTTCAACGCCTCCCTGGGCACAT
ACCACGATCTGCTGAAAATTATCAAGGACAAGGACTTCCTGGACAATGAGGAAAACGAGGACATTCTGGA
AGATATCGTGCTGACCCTGACACTGTTTGAGGACAGAGAGATGATCGAGGAACGGCTGAAAACCTATGCC
CACCTGTTCGACGACAAAGTGATGAAGCAGCTGAAGCGGCGGAGATACACCGGCTGGGGCAGGCTGAGCC
GGAAGCTGATCAACGGCATCCGGGACAAGCAGTCCGGCAAGACAATCCTGGATTTCCTGAAGTCCGACGG
CTTCGCCAACAGAAACTTCATGCAGCTGATCCACGACGACAGCCTGACCTTTAAAGAGGACATCCAGAAA
GCCCAGGTGTCCGGCCAGGGCGATAGCCTGCACGAGCACATTGCCAATCTGGCCGGCAGCCCCGCCATTA
AGAAGGGCATCCTGCAGACAGTGAAGGTGGTGGACGAGCTCGTGAAAGTGATGGGCCGGCACAAGCCCGA
GAACATCGTGATCGAAATGGCCAGAGAGAACCAGACCACCCAGAAGGGACAGAAGAACAGCCGCGAGAGA
ATGAAGCGGATCGAAGAGGGCATCAAAGAGCTGGGCAGCCAGATCCTGAAAGAACACCCCGTGGAAAACA
CCCAGCTGCAGAACGAGAAGCTGTACCTGTACTACCTGCAGAATGGGCGGGATATGTACGTGGACCAGGA
ACTGGACATCAACCGGCTGTCCGACTACGATGTGGACCATATCGTGCCTCAGAGCTTTCTGAAGGACGAC
TCCATCGACAACAAGGTGCTGACCAGAAGCGACAAGAACCGGGGCAAGAGCGACAACGTGCCCTCCGAAG
AGGTCGTGAAGAAGATGAAGAACTACTGGCGGCAGCTGCTGAACGCCAAGCTGATTACCCAGAGAAAGTT
CGACAATCTGACCAAGGCCGAGAGAGGCGGCCTGAGCGAACTGGATAAGGCCGGCTTCATCAAGAGACAG
CTGGTGGAAACCCGGCAGATCACAAAGCACGTGGCACAGATCCTGGACTCCCGGATGAACACTAAGTACG
ACGAGAATGACAAGCTGATCCGGGAAGTGAAAGTGATCACCCTGAAGTCCAAGCTGGTGTCCGATTTCCG
GAAGGATTTCCAGTTTTACAAAGTGCGCGAGATCAACAACTACCACCACGCCCACGACGCCTACCTGAAC
GCCGTCGTGGGAACCGCCCTGATCAAAAAGTACCCTAAGCTGGAAAGCGAGTTCGTGTACGGCGACTACA
AGGTGTACGACGTGCGGAAGATGATCGCCAAGAGCGAGCAGGAAATCGGCAAGGCTACCGCCAAGTACTT
CTTCTACAGCAACATCATGAACTTTTTCAAGACCGAGATTACCCTGGCCAACGGCGAGATCCGGAAGCGG
CCTCTGATCGAGACAAACGGCGAAACCGGGGAGATCGTGTGGGATAAGGGCCGGGATTTTGCCACCGTGC
GGAAAGTGCTGAGCATGCCCCAAGTGAATATCGTGAAAAAGACCGAGGTGCAGACAGGCGGCTTCAGCAA
AGAGTCTATCCTGCCCAAGAGGAACAGCGATAAGCTGATCGCCAGAAAGAAGGACTGGGACCCTAAGAAG
TACGGCGGCTTCGACAGCCCCACCGTGGCCTATTCTGTGCTGGTGGTGGCCAAAGTGGAAAAGGGCAAGT
CCAAGAAACTGAAGAGTGTGAAAGAGCTGCTGGGGATCACCATCATGGAAAGAAGCAGCTTCGAGAAGAA
TCCCATCGACTTTCTGGAAGCCAAGGGCTACAAAGAAGTGAAAAAGGACCTGATCATCAAGCTGCCTAAG
TACTCCCTGTTCGAGCTGGAAAACGGCCGGAAGAGAATGCTGGCCTCTGCCGGCGAACTGCAGAAGGGAA
ACGAACTGGCCCTGCCCTCCAAATATGTGAACTTCCTGTACCTGGCCAGCCACTATGAGAAGCTGAAGGG
CTCCCCCGAGGATAATGAGCAGAAACAGCTGTTTGTGGAACAGCACAAGCACTACCTGGACGAGATCATC
GAGCAGATCAGCGAGTTCTCCAAGAGAGTGATCCTGGCCGACGCTAATCTGGACAAAGTGCTGTCCGCCT
ACAACAAGCACCGGGATAAGCCCATCAGAGAGCAGGCCGAGAATATCATCCACCTGTTTACCCTGACCAA
TCTGGGAGCCCCTGCCGCCTTCAAGTACTTTGACACCACCATCGACCGGAAGAGGTACACCAGCACCAAA
GAGGTGCTGGACGCCACCCTGATCCACCAGAGCATCACCGGCCTGTACGAGACACGGATCGACCTGTCTC
AGCTGGGAGGCGACAAAAGGCCGGCGGCCACGAAAAAGGCCGGCCAGGCAAAAAAGAAAAAGGGAGTGCA
GGTGGAAACCATCTCCCCAGGAGACGGGCGCACCTTCCCCAAGCGCGGCCAGACCTGCGTGGTGCACTAC
ACCGGGATGCTTGAAGATGGAAAGAAAGTTGATTCCTCCCGGGACAGAAACAAGCCCTTTAAGTTTATGC
TAGGCAAGCAGGAGGTGATCCGAGGCTGGGAAGAAGGGGTTGCCCAGATGAGTGTGGGTCAGAGAGCCAA
ACTGACTATATCTCCAGATTATGCCTATGGTGCCACTGGGCACCCAGGCATCATCCCACCACATGCCACT
CTCGTCTTCGATGTGGAGCTTCTAAAACTGGAATAAGAATTCCTAGAGCTCGCTGATCAGCCTCGACTGT
GCCTTCTAGTTGCCAGCCATCTGTTGTTTGCCCCTCCCCCGTGCCTTCCTTGACCCTGGAAGGTGCCACT
CCCACTGTCCTTTCCTAATAAAATGAGGAAATTGCATCGCATTGTCTGAGTAGGTGTCATTCTATTCTGG
GGGGTGGGGTGGGGCAGGACAGCAAGGGGGAGGATTGGGAAGAGAATAGCAGGCATGCTGGGGAGCGGCC
GCAGGAACCCCTAGTGATGGAGTTGGCCACTCCCTCTCTGCGCGCTCGCTCGCTCACTGAGGCCGGGCGA
CCAAAGGTCGCCCGACGCCCGGGCTTTGCCCGGGCGGCCTCAGTGAGCGAGCGAGCGCGCAGCTGCCTGC
AGGGGCGCCTGATGCGGTATTTTCTCCTTACGCATCTGTGCGGTATTTCACACCGCATA
[95 nt withheld, positions 6570-6664]
T
[46 nt withheld, positions 6666-6711]
C
[141 nt withheld, positions 6713-6853]
CCTTTGACGTTGGAGTCCACGTTCTTT
[37 nt withheld, positions 6881-6917]
ACTCTATCTCGGGCTATTCTTTTGATTTATAAGGGATTTTGCCGATTTCGGTCTATTGGTTAAAAAATGA
GCTGATTTAACAAAAATTTAACGCGAATTTTAACAAAATATTAACGTTTACAATTTTATGGTGCACTCTC
AGTACAATCTGCTCTGATGCCGCATAGTTAAGCCAGCCCCGACACCCGCCAACACCCGCTGACGCGCCCT
GACGGGCTTGTCTGCTCCCGGCATCCGCTTACAGACAAGCTGTGACCGTCTCCGGGAGCTGCATGTGTCA
GAGGTTTTCACCGTCATCACCGAAACGCGCGAGACGAAAGGGCCTCGTGATACGCCTATTTTTATAGGTT
AATGTCATGATAATAATGGTTTCTTAGACGTCAGGTGGCACTTTTCGGGGAAATGTGCGCGGAACCCCTA
TTTGTTTATTTTTCTAAATACATTCAAATATGTATCCGCTCATGAGACAATAACCCTGATAAATGCTTCA
ATAATATTGAAAAAGGAAGAGTATGAGTATTCAACATTTCCGTGTCGCCCTTATTCCCTTTTTTGCGGCA
TTTTGCCTTCCTGTTTTTGCTCACCCAGAAACGCTGGTGAAAGTAAAAGATGCTGAAGATCAGTTGGGTG
CACGAGTGGGTTACATCGAACTGGATCTCAACAGCGGTAAGATCCTTGAGAGTTTTCGCCCCGAAGAACG
TTTTCCAATGATGAGCACTTTTAAAGTTCTGCTATGTGGCGCGGTATTATCCCGTATTGACGCCGGGCAA
GAGCAACTCGGTCGCCGCATACACTATTCTCAGAATGACTTGGTTGAGTACTCACCAGTCACAGAAAAGC
ATCTTACGGATGGCATGACAGTAAGAGAATTATGCAGTGCTGCCATAACCATGAGTGATAACACTGCGGC
CAACTTACTTCTGACAACGATCGGAGGACCGAAGGAGCTAACCGCTTTTTTGCACAACATGGGGGATCAT
GTAACTCGCCTTGATCGTTGGGAACCGGAGCTGAATGAAGCCATACCAAACGACGAGCGTGACACCACGA
TGCCTGTAGCAATGGCAACAACGTTGCGCAAACTATTAACTGGCGAACTACTTACTCTAGCTTCCCGGCA
ACAATTAATAGACTGGATGGAGGCGGATAAAGTTGCAGGACCACTTCTGCGCTCGGCCCTTCCGGCTGGC
TGGTTTATTGCTGATAAATCTGGAGCCGGTGAGCGTGGAAGCCGCGGTATCATTGCAGCACTGGGGCCAG
ATGGTAAGCCCTCCCGTATCGTAGTTATCTACACGACGGGGAGTCAGGCAACTATGGATGAACGAAATAG
ACAGATCGCTGAGATAGGTGCCTCACTGATTAAGCATTGGTAACTGTCAGACCAAGTTTACTCATATATA
CTTTAGATTGATTTAAAACTTCATTTTTAATTTAAAAGGATCTAGGTGAAGATCCTTTTTGATAATCTCA
TGACCAAAATCCCTTAACGTGAGTTTTCGTTCCACTGAGCGTCAGACCCCGTAGAAAAGATCAAAGGATC
TTCTTGAGATCCTTTTTTTCTGCGCGTAATCTGCTGCTTGCAAACAAAAAAACCACCGCTACCAGCGGTG
GTTTGTTTGCCGGATCAAGAGCTACCAACTCTTTTTCCGAAGGTAACTGGCTTCAGCAGAGCGCAGATAC
CAAATACTGTTCTTCTAGTGTAGCCGTAGTTAGGCCACCACTTCAAGAACTCTGTAGCACCGCCTACATA
CCTCGCTCTGCTAATCCTGTTACCAGTGGCTGCTGCCAGTGGCGATAAGTCGTGTCTTACCGGGTTGGAC
TCAAGACGATAGTTACCGGATAAGGCGCAGCGGTCGGGCTGAACGGGGGGTTCGTGCACACAGCCCAGCT
TGGAGCGAACGACCTACACCGAACTGAGATACCTACAGCGTGAGCTATGAGAAAGCGCCACGCTTCCCGA
AGGGAGAAAGGCGGACAGGTATCCGGTAAGCGGCAGGGTCGGAACAGGAGAGCGCACGAGGGAGCTTCCA
GGGGGAAACGCCTGGTATCTTTATAGTCCTGTCGGGTTTCGCCACCTCTGACTTGAGCGTCGATTTTTGT
GATGCTCGTCAGGGGGGCGGAGCCTATGGAAAAACGCCAGCAACGCGGCCTTTTTACGGTTCCTGGCCTT
TTGCTGGCCTTTTGCTCACATGT
Features (pLannotate 1.2.2; 20 found; start..end, strand, type, name):
      1..241     +  promoter       U6 promoter: RNA polymerase III promoter for human U6 snRNA
    268..343     +  misc_RNA       gRNA scaffold: guide RNA scaffold for the Streptococcus pyogenes CRISPR/Cas9 system
    350..393     +  misc_RNA       gRNA scaffold (fragment): guide RNA scaffold for the Streptococcus pyogenes CRISPR/Cas9 system
    440..725     +  enhancer       CMV enhancer: human cytomegalovirus immediate early enhancer; contains an 18-bp deletion relative to the standard CMV enhancer
    828..961     +  promoter       chicken β-actin promoter (fragment): No description available
    962..1189    +  intron         hybrid intron: hybrid between chicken β-actin (CBA) and minute virus of mice (MMV) introns (Gray et al., 2011)
   1333..1653    +  CDS            DmrB: F36V mutant of FK506-binding protein FKBP12 binds synthetic ligands that do not bind wild-type FKBP
   1654..3255    +  CDS            Cas9(N): N-terminal portion of Streptococcus pyogenes Cas9 (Zetsche et al., 2015)
   3256..5754    +  CDS            Cas9(C): C-terminal portion of Streptococcus pyogenes Cas9 (Zetsche et al., 2015)
   5755..5802    +  CDS            nucleoplasmin NLS: bipartite nuclear localization signal from nucleoplasmin
   5802..6124    +  CDS            FKBP-V (fragment): F36V mutant of FK506-binding protein FKBP12 binds synthetic ligands that do not bind wild-type FKBP
   6157..6268    +  polyA_signal   bGH poly(A) signal: bovine growth hormone polyadenylation signal
   6373..6513    +  repeat_region  AAV2 ITR: inverted terminal repeat of adeno-associated virus serotype 2 inverted
   6518..6569    -  misc_feature   bom (fragment): basis of mobility region from pBR322
   6588..7043    +  rep_origin     f1 ori (sequence partly withheld): f1 bacteriophage origin of replication; arrow indicates direction of (+) strand synthesis
   7044..7093    -  misc_feature   bom (fragment): basis of mobility region from pBR322
   7195..7230    -  CDS            rop (fragment): Rop protein, which maintains plasmids at low copy number; rop
   7325..7429    +  promoter       AmpR promoter: bla
   7430..8290    +  CDS            AmpR: β-lactamase; bla; confers resistance to ampicillin, carbenicillin, and related antibiotics
   8461..9049    +  rep_origin     ori: high-copy-number ColE1/pMB1/pBR322/pUC origin of replication
