[The description below was written by a language model from this plasmid's Addgene catalogue record and pLannotate feature annotations shown in this document.]
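Description:
pX330 NC-FKBP-Cas9 is a 9.1 kb mammalian expression and CRISPR plasmid built on the pX330-U6-Chimeric_BB-CBh-hSpCas9 backbone. In bacteria it replicates from a high-copy pUC-type origin and is selected with ampicillin through the bla (AmpR) gene. An f1 phage origin is also present. The annotation also picks up a single AAV2 ITR downstream of the expression cassette and short bom and rop fragments, all of which appear to be backbone remnants rather than functional modules.

The plasmid carries the two pX330 expression units. A human U6 RNA polymerase III promoter sits upstream of the Streptococcus pyogenes guide RNA scaffold, and the record does not name any targeting spacer. The second unit uses the CBh promoter, annotated as a CMV enhancer, a chicken β-actin promoter fragment and a hybrid intron, to drive SpCas9, and it ends in a bovine growth hormone polyadenylation signal. Cas9 is annotated as adjoining N- and C-terminal portions that together form one continuous coding region. It is flanked on both sides by the F36V mutant of human FKBP12, with one copy directly upstream of Cas9 and one after the C-terminal nucleoplasmin NLS, which explains the "NC" in the name and the 642 bp total insert size. The catalogue lists an N-terminal 3xFLAG tag, although the feature table does not annotate it.

FKBP F36V binds synthetic ligands that do not bind wild-type FKBP, so the fusion gives a chemical handle on the Cas9 protein. The associated publication describes a chemogenetic system for studying how Cas9 longevity affects genome editing outcomes, which suggests use for ligand-controlled modulation of Cas9 lifetime in mammalian cells.
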