Addgene plasmid #162725: pX330 NC-FKBP-Cas9
Purpose: Mammalian expression
Depositing lab: Amit Choudhary. Depositing organization: Broad Institute. Publication: Chemogenetic System Demonstrates That Cas9 Longevity Impacts Genome Editing Outcomes. Sreekanth V, Zhou Q, Kokkonda P, Bermudez-Cabrera HC, Lim D, Law BK, Holmes BR, Chaudhary SK, Pergu R, Leger BS, Walker JA, Gifford DK, Sherwood RI, Choudhary A. ACS Cent Sci. 2020 Dec 23;6(12):2228-2237. doi: 10.1021/acscentsci.0c00129. Epub 2020 Nov 18. PubMed 33376784.
Backbone
  Vector backbone: pUC ori vector, pX330-U6-Chimeric_BB-CBh-hSpCas9
  Vector type: Mammalian Expression, CRISPR
Growth in bacteria
  Bacterial resistance: Ampicillin, 100 μg/mL
  Growth temperature: 37°C
  Growth strain: NEB Stable
  Copy number: High Copy
Gene/Insert
  Gene/Insert name: FKBP F36V
  Species: H. sapiens (human)
  Insert size (bp): 642
  Promoter: CBh
  Tag / fusion protein: 3xFLAG (N terminal on insert)
  Cloning method: Gibson Cloning
  Sequencing primers: 5′ agggatggttggttggtggg; 3′ CCAATCCTCCCCCTTGCTGT
Terms and licenses: Academic/Nonprofit Terms; Industry Terms: Not Available to Industry
How to cite: pX330 NC-FKBP-Cas9 was a gift from Amit Choudhary (Addgene plasmid # 162725 ; http://n2t.net/addgene:162725 ; RRID:Addgene_162725)
